Addgene plasmid #146554: pCIneo-V5-SBP-HsSmg6-del577-816_I
Purpose: Mammalian Expression of HsSmg6-del577-816
Depositing lab: Elisa Izaurralde. Depositing organization: Max Planck Institute for Developmental Biology. Publication: SMG6 interacts with the exon junction complex via two conserved EJC-binding motifs (EBMs) required for nonsense-mediated mRNA decay. Kashima I, Jonas S, Jayachandran U, Buchwald G, Conti E, Lupas AN, Izaurralde E. Genes Dev. 2010 Nov 1. 24(21):2440-50. 10.1101/gad.604610 PubMed 20930030.
Backbone
  Vector backbone: pCI-neo
  Vector type: Mammalian Expression
Growth in bacteria
  Bacterial resistance: Ampicillin, 100 μg/mL
  Growth temperature: 37°C
  Growth strain: DH5alpha
  Copy number: High Copy
Gene/Insert
  Gene/Insert name: HsSmg6-del577-816
  Species: H. sapiens (human)
  Mutation: two silent mutations T594C, A699G and two non silent mutation G872C (R291P), A1022C (N341T) compared to the sequence given by NCBI: NM_017575.4
  Entrez Gene: SMG6 (a.k.a. C17orf31, EST1A, SMG-6, hSMG5/7a)
  Cloning method: Unknown
Terms and licenses: Academic/Nonprofit Terms; Industry Terms: Not Available to Industry
Depositor comments: Plasmids from this collection were made available to the research community and donated after the lab closed. Please note that the sequence provided by the depositing laboratory may be theoretical/predicted or based on Sanger sequencing results. There may be discrepancies between sequencing results obtained by Addgene and the depositor sequence. If an Addgene verified sequence is not available, please contact before placing your order to request that our lab fully sequence the plasmid.
How to cite: pCIneo-V5-SBP-HsSmg6-del577-816_I was a gift from Elisa Izaurralde (Addgene plasmid # 146554 ; http://n2t.net/addgene:146554 ; RRID:Addgene_146554)
