[The description below was written by a language model from this plasmid's Addgene catalogue record and pLannotate feature annotations shown in this document.]
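Description:
pCIneo-V5-SBP-HsSmg6-del577-816_I is a 9.2 kb mammalian expression plasmid built on the pCI-neo backbone that encodes a tagged internal-deletion mutant of human SMG6 (also known as EST1A), an endonuclease that acts in nonsense-mediated mRNA decay (NMD). It is propagated in E. coli as a high-copy plasmid through a ColE1/pUC-type origin with ampicillin selection (AmpR, β-lactamase), and it also carries an f1 origin that allows single-stranded DNA production. A separate cassette, in which the SV40 enhancer/early promoter drives the neo gene followed by a synthetic poly(A) signal, permits G418 selection of stably transfected mammalian cells.

The expression unit consists of the CMV immediate-early enhancer and promoter followed by a chimeric β-globin/immunoglobulin intron, which generally improves transcript processing and expression. A T7 promoter lies just upstream of the coding region and could support in vitro transcription. The open reading frame begins with a V5 epitope tag and a streptavidin-binding peptide (SBP), placed N-terminal to the SMG6 coding sequence, and is terminated by the SV40 poly(A) signal. The V5 tag allows immunodetection, while SBP enables affinity pull-down on streptavidin resin. The insert name indicates a deletion spanning positions 577–816. Relative to the NCBI reference, the record also notes two silent changes and two amino acid substitutions, R291P and N341T. The associated study concerns SMG6 binding to the exon junction complex through conserved motifs required for NMD, so this construct is suited to interaction mapping and functional assays in transfected human cells. The deposited sequence may be theoretical or based on Sanger reads.
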