Features (pLannotate 1.2.2; 21 found; start..end, strand, type, name):
    140..517     +  enhancer       CMV enhancer: human cytomegalovirus immediate early enhancer
    518..729     +  promoter       CMV promoter: human cytomegalovirus (CMV) immediate early promoter
    890..1022    +  intron         chimeric intron: chimera between introns from human β-globin and immunoglobulin heavy chain genes
   1067..1085    +  promoter       T7 promoter: promoter for bacteriophage T7 RNA polymerase
   1107..1148    +  CDS            V5 tag: epitope tag from simian virus 5
   1170..1283    +  CDS            SBP: streptavidin-binding peptide selected from a peptide library; binds streptavidin with nanomolar affinity (Keefe et al., 2001)
   1320..4862    +  CDS            SMG6 (fragment): EST1A_HUMAN - Also known as C17orf31, EST1A, KIAA0732. Experimental evidence at protein level: Swiss-Prot protein existence level 1. Plays a role in nonsense-mediated mRNA decay (PubMed:18974281, PubMed:19060897, PubMed:20930030, PubMed:17053788). Is thought to provide a link to the mRNA degradation machinery as it has endonuclease activity required to initiate NMD, and to serve as an adapter for UPF1 to protein phosphatase 2A (PP2A), thereby triggering UPF1 dephosphorylation (PubMed:18974281, PubMed:19060897, PubMed:20930030, PubMed:17053788). Degrades single-stranded RNA (ssRNA), but not ssD
   4877..4894    -  promoter       T3 promoter (fragment): promoter for bacteriophage T3 RNA polymerase
   4912..5033    -  polyA_signal   SV40 poly(A) signal: SV40 polyadenylation signal
   5056..5124    -  CDS            large T antigen (fragment): large T antigen from SV40 (simian virus 40)
   5148..5215    +  CDS            lacZα (fragment): LacZα fragment of β-galactosidase; lacZ fragment
   5219..5647    +  rep_origin     f1 ori (sequence partly withheld): f1 bacteriophage origin of replication; arrow indicates direction of (+) strand synthesis
   5675..5726    -  misc_feature   bom (fragment): basis of mobility region from pBR322
   5791..6148    +  promoter       SV40 promoter: SV40 enhancer and early promoter
   6199..6990    +  CDS            neo: KKA2_KLEPN - Also known as kan, nptII. Experimental evidence at protein level: Swiss-Prot protein existence level 1. Resistance to kanamycin, neomycin, paromomycin, ribostamycin, butirosin and gentamicin B. From Klebsiella pneumoniae.
   7057..7105    +  polyA_signal   poly(A) signal: synthetic polyadenylation signal
   7125..7179    -  misc_feature   bom (fragment): basis of mobility region from pBR322
   7281..7316    -  CDS            rop (fragment): Rop protein, which maintains plasmids at low copy number; rop
   7411..7515    +  promoter       AmpR promoter: bla
   7516..8376    +  CDS            AmpR: β-lactamase; bla; confers resistance to ampicillin, carbenicillin, and related antibiotics
   8547..9135    +  rep_origin     ori: high-copy-number ColE1/pMB1/pBR322/pUC origin of replication
>Addgene plasmid #146554 | pCIneo-V5-SBP-HsSmg6-del577-816_I | depositor full sequence | sequence record 289000 | Full Sequence
TCAATATTGGCCATTAGCCATATTATTCATTGGTTATATAGCATAAATCAATATTGGCTATTGGCCATTG
CATACGTTGTATCTATATCATAATATGTACATTTATATTGGCTCATGTCCAATATGACCGCCATGTTGGC
ATTGATTATTGACTAGTTATTAATAGTAATCAATTACGGGGTCATTAGTTCATAGCCCATATATGGAGTT
CCGCGTTACATAACTTACGGTAAATGGCCCGCCTGGCTGACCGCCCAACGACCCCCGCCCATTGACGTCA
ATAATGACGTATGTTCCCATAGTAACGCCAATAGGGACTTTCCATTGACGTCAATGGGTGGAGTATTTAC
GGTAAACTGCCCACTTGGCAGTACATCAAGTGTATCATATGCCAAGTCCGCCCCCTATTGACGTCAATGA
CGGTAAATGGCCCGCCTGGCATTATGCCCAGTACATGACCTTACGGGACTTTCCTACTTGGCAGTACATC
TACGTATTAGTCATCGCTATTACCATGGTGATGCGGTTTTGGCAGTACACCAATGGGCGTGGATAGCGGT
TTGACTCACGGGGATTTCCAAGTCTCCACCCCATTGACGTCAATGGGAGTTTGTTTTGGCACCAAAATCA
ACGGGACTTTCCAAAATGTCGTAACAACTGCGATCGCCCGCCCCGTTGACGCAAATGGGCGGTAGGCGTG
TACGGTGGGAGGTCTATATAAGCAGAGCTCGTTTAGTGAACCGTCAGATCACTAGAAGCTTTATTGCGGT
AGTTTATCACAGTTAAATTGCTAACGCAGTCAGTGCTTCTGACACAACAGTCTCGAACTTAAGCTGCAGT
GACTCTCTTAAGGTAGCCTTGCAGAAGTTGGTCGTGAGGCACTGGGCAGGTAAGTATCAAGGTTACAAGA
CAGGTTTAAGGAGACCAATAGAAACTGGGCTTGTCGAGACAGAGAAGACTCTTGCGTTTCTGATAGGCAC
CTATTGGTCTTACTGACATCCACTTTGCCTTTCTCTCCACAGGTGTCCACTCCCAGTTCAATTACAGCTC
TTAAGGCTAGAGTACTTAATACGACTCACTATAGGCTAGCAATTGCGGCCACCATGGGTAAGCCTATCCC
TAACCCTCTCCTCGGTCTCGATTCTACGCCCGGAAGCGGTAGCGGTACCATGGACGAGAAGACCACCGGC
TGGGGGGGCGGCCACGTGGTGGAGGGCCTGGCCGGCGAGCTGGAGCAGCTGCGGGCCAGGCTGGAGCACC
ACCCTCAGGGCCAGCGGGAGCCCTCCGGCGGCTGCAAGCCCCTCGAGAATTCACGCGTGATGGCGGAAGG
GCTGGAGCGTGTGCGGATCTCCGCGTCGGAGCTGCGCGGGATCCTGGCTACTCTGGCCCCGCAGGCCGGG
AGCAGAGAAAACATGAAGGAATTAAAGGAGGCCAGGCCGCGCAAAGATAACAGGCGTCCAGATCTGGAAA
TCTATAAGCCTGGCCTTTCTCGGCTAAGGAACAAGCCCAAAATCAAGGAACCCCCTGGGAGTGAGGAATT
CAAAGATGAAATTGTTAATGACCGAGATTGCTCTGCTGTTGAAAATGGTACACAGCCCGTTAAAGATGTC
TGCAAGGAACTGAACAACCAAGAGCAGAATGGTCCTATAGACCCAGAAAATAATCGGGGACAAGAATCCT
TTCCTAGGACTGCTGGACAAGAGGATCGTAGTCTAAAAATTATCAAAAGAACAAAGAAACCCGACCTGCA
GATCTATCAGCCTGGACGACGTTTGCAGACTGTTAGCAAAGAATCCGCCAGTCGGGTGGAGGAGGAAGAA
GTCCTCAACCAGGTAGAACAACTGAGAGTAGAGGAAGATGAGTGTAGGGGAAATGTTGCGAAGGAGGAAG
TTGCGAATAAACCAGACAGGGCCGAGATAGAAAAGAGCCCAGGTGGTGGGAGAGTAGGGGCTGCAAAAGG
AGAAAAAGGAAAGAGGATGGGAAAAGGGGAGGGGGTGAGGGAAACCCACGACGACCCGGCCCGCGGGAGG
CCGGGCTCCGCAAAGCGCTACTCCCGCTCAGACAAACGAAGGAATCGCTACCGCACGCGCAGCACCAGCT
CAGCTGGCAGCAACAACAGCGCTGAGGGAGCTGGCCTGACGGATAATGGATGTCGCCGCCGCCGACAGGA
TAGGACCAAGGAGAGGCCACCACTGAAGAAGCAAGTGTCTGTGTCCTCAACCGATTCCTTAGACGAGGAC
AGAATTGATGAGCCTGATGGATTAGGACCCAGGAGAAGTTCAGAAAGGAAGAGACATTTAGAAAGAAACT
GGTCTGGCCGTGGGGAGGGTGAGCAGAAAACCAGTGCTAAAGAATATCGAGGCACTCTTCGTGTCACTTT
CGATGCAGAAGCCATGAACAAAGAGTCTCCCATGGTGAGGTCAGCCAGGGATGATATGGATAGAGGAAAG
CCTGACAAAGGCTTGAGCAGTGGGGGCAAAGGCTCTGAGAAGCAGGAGTCCAAAAACCCGAAACAAGAAC
TTCGGGGTCGTGGTCGTGGCATTCTGATTTTGCCTGCCCATACCACCCTATCTGTCAATTCAGCAGGTTC
TCCAGAGTCCGCGCCTTTGGGACCTCGGCTTTTGTTTGGATCTGGTAGTAAGGGATCTCGGAGTTGGGGC
CGTGGAGGCACCACACGCCGATTGTGGGACCCAAACAATCCTGATCAGAAACCTGCTCTAAAGACTCAGA
CGCCCCAGCTACATTTCTTGGACACTGATGATGAAGTCAGCCCTACATCTTGGGGTGACTCACGCCAGGC
TCAGGCATCTTACTATAAGTTTCAAAACTCTGACAACCCCTATTATTACCCCCGGACACCAGGCCCTGCC
TCCCAGTATCCCTATACGGGCTATAACCCTCTACAGTACCCAGTGGGCCCTACGAATGGTGTGTACCCAG
GGCCTTACTACCCAGGCTACCCGACTCCGTCAGGACAGTATGTGTGTAGCCCTCTACCTACCAGCACCAT
GAGTCCCGAGGAGGTAGAGCAGCACATGAGGAACCTGACGCGTGCAGAACAGATGGAAAAGAAGCAACAT
GAGGAATTTGACCTGAGCCCTGACCAGTGGCGGAAAGGAAAGAAGTCTACTTTCCGGCATGTTGGAGATG
ACACCACTCGCCTGGAGATCTGGATTCATCCATCCCATCCACGGTCTTCCCAGGGCACTGAGTCTGGGAA
GGATTCTGAGCAAGAGAATGGGCTGGGCAGCCTGAGTCCCAGTGATCTGAACAAAAGGTTCATCCTCAGT
TTTCTCCATGCCCATGGGAAGCTGTTTACCCGGATTGGGATGGAGACATTCCCTGCAGTGGCTGAGAAGG
TCCTCAAGGAGTTCCAGGTGTTACTGCAGCACAGCCCCTCTCCCATTGGAAGTACCCGCATGCTGCAGCT
TATGACCATCAATATGTTTGCAGTACACAACTCCCAGCTGAAAGACTGCTTCTCGGAGGAGTGCCGCTCT
GTGATCCAGGAACAAGCCGCAGCTCTGGGCTTGGCCATGTTTTCTCTACTGGTCCGCCGCTGCACCTGCT
TACTTAAGGAGTCCGCCAAAGCTCAGCTGTCCTCTCCTGAGGACCAGGATGACCAAGACGACATCAAGGT
GTCTTCCTTTGTCCCGGACCTGAAGGAGCTGCTCCCCAGTGTCAAAGTCTGGTCAGATTGGATGCTCGGC
TACCCGGACACCTGGAATCCTCCTCCCACATCCCTGGATCTGCCCTCGCATGTTGCTGTGGATGTATGGT
CGACGCTGGCTGATTTCTGTAACATACTGACTGCAGTGAATCAGTCTGAGGTGCCACTGTACAAGGACCC
GGATGATGACCTCACCCTTCTTATCCTGGAAGAGGATCGGCTTCTCTCGGGCTTTGTCCCCTTGCTGGCT
GCCCCTCAGGACCCCTGCTACGTGGAGAAAACCTCGGATAAGGTTATTGCAGCTGACTGCAAAAGGGTCA
CAGTGCTGAAGTATTTTCTGGAAGCCCTTTGTGGACAAGAAGAGCCTCTGCTGGCATTCAAGGGTGGAAA
GTATGTGTCAGTGGCACCCGTCCCAGACACCATGGGAAAGGAAATGGGAAGCCAAGAGGGAACACGACTG
GAAGATGAGGAGGAGGATGTGGTGATTGAAGACTTTGAGGAAGATTCAGAGGCTGAAGGCAGCGGAGGCG
AGGATGACATCAGGGAGCTTCGGGCCAAGAAGCTGGCTCTGGCCAGGAAGATAGCTGAGCAGCAGCGTCG
CCAGGAAAAGATCCAGGCTGTCCTGGAGGACCACAGTCAGATGAGGCAGATGGAGCTCGAAATCAGACCT
TTGTTCCTCGTACCAGACACCAACGGCTTCATTGACCACCTGGCCAGTCTGGCGCGGCTGCTGGAGAGCA
GGAAGTACATCCTGGTGGTGCCCCTCATCGTGATCAATGAGCTGGACGGCCTGGCCAAGGGGCAGGAGAC
AGACCACCGGGCTGGGGGCTACGCCCGTGTGGTACAAGAGAAGGCCCGCAAGTCCATCGAGTTCCTCGAG
CAGCGATTCGAGAGTCGGGACTCTTGCCTGCGAGCCCTGACCAGCCGTGGCAATGAACTCGAATCCATCG
CCTTCCGCAGTGAGGACATCACTGGCCAGCTGGGTAACAACGATGATCTCATCCTGTCCTGCTGCCTCCA
CTACTGCAAAGACAAGGCTAAGGACTTCATGCCCGCCAGCAAAGAGGAGCCAATCCGGCTACTGCGGGAG
GTGGTGCTGTTGACGGATGACCGGAACCTGCGTGTGAAGGCGCTCACAAGGAATGTTCCTGTACGGGACA
TCCCAGCCTTCCTCACGTGGGCCCAGGTGGGCTGAGCGGCCGCTTCCCTTTAGTGAGGGTTAATGCTTCG
AGCAGACATGATAAGATACATTGATGAGTTTGGACAAACCACAACTAGAATGCAGTGAAAAAAATGCTTT
ATTTGTGAAATTTGTGATGCTATTGCTTTATTTGTAACCATTATAAGCTGCAATAAACAAGTTAACAACA
ACAATTGCATTCATTTTATGTTTCAGGTTCAGGGGGAGATGTGGGAGGTTTTTTAAAGCAAGTAAAACCT
CTACAAATGTGGTAAAATCCGATAAGGATCGATCCGGGCTGGCGTAATAGCGAAGAGGCCCGCACCGATC
GCCCTTCCCAACAGTTGCGCAGCCTGAATGGCGAATGG
[124 nt withheld, positions 5219-5342]
C
[91 nt withheld, positions 5344-5434]
A
[49 nt withheld, positions 5436-5484]
CCTTTGACGTTGGAGTCCACGTTCTTT
[37 nt withheld, positions 5512-5548]
ACCCTATCTCGGTCTATTCTTTTGATTTATAAGGGATTTTGCCGATTTCGGCCTATTGGTTAAAAAATGA
GCTGATTTAACAAAAATTTAACGCGAATTTTAACAAAATATTAACGCTTACAATTTCCTGATGCGGTATT
TTCTCCTTACGCATCTGTGCGGTATTTCACACCGCATACGCGGATCTGCGCAGCACCATGGCCTGAAATA
ACCTCTGAAAGAGGAACTTGGTTAGGTACCTTCTGAGGCGGAAAGAACCAGCTGTGGAATGTGTGTCAGT
TAGGGTGTGGAAAGTCCCCAGGCTCCCCAGCAGGCAGAAGTATGCAAAGCATGCATCTCAATTAGTCAGC
AACCAGGTGTGGAAAGTCCCCAGGCTCCCCAGCAGGCAGAAGTATGCAAAGCATGCATCTCAATTAGTCA
GCAACCATAGTCCCGCCCCTAACTCCGCCCATCCCGCCCCTAACTCCGCCCAGTTCCGCCCATTCTCCGC
CCCATGGCTGACTAATTTTTTTTATTTATGCAGAGGCCGAGGCCGCCTCGGCCTCTGAGCTATTCCAGAA
GTAGTGAGGAGGCTTTTTTGGAGGCCTAGGCTTTTGCAAAAAGCTTGATTCTTCTGACACAACAGTCTCG
AACTTAAGGCTAGAGCCACCATGATTGAACAAGATGGATTGCACGCAGGTTCTCCGGCCGCTTGGGTGGA
GAGGCTATTCGGCTATGACTGGGCACAACAGACAATCGGCTGCTCTGATGCCGCCGTGTTCCGGCTGTCA
GCGCAGGGGCGCCCGGTTCTTTTTGTCAAGACCGACCTGTCCGGTGCCCTGAATGAACTGCAGGACGAGG
CAGCGCGGCTATCGTGGCTGGCCACGACGGGCGTTCCTTGCGCAGCTGTGCTCGACGTTGTCACTGAAGC
GGGAAGGGACTGGCTGCTATTGGGCGAAGTGCCGGGGCAGGATCTCCTGTCATCTCACCTTGCTCCTGCC
GAGAAAGTATCCATCATGGCTGATGCAATGCGGCGGCTGCATACGCTTGATCCGGCTACCTGCCCATTCG
ACCACCAAGCGAAACATCGCATCGAGCGAGCACGTACTCGGATGGAAGCCGGTCTTGTCGATCAGGATGA
TCTGGACGAAGAGCATCAGGGGCTCGCGCCAGCCGAACTGTTCGCCAGGCTCAAGGCGCGCATGCCCGAC
GGCGAGGATCTCGTCGTGACCCATGGCGATGCCTGCTTGCCGAATATCATGGTGGAAAATGGCCGCTTTT
CTGGATTCATCGACTGTGGCCGGCTGGGTGTGGCGGACCGCTATCAGGACATAGCGTTGGCTACCCGTGA
TATTGCTGAAGAGCTTGGCGGCGAATGGGCTGACCGCTTCCTCGTGCTTTACGGTATCGCCGCTCCCGAT
TCGCAGCGCATCGCCTTCTATCGCCTTCTTGACGAGTTCTTCTGAGCGGGACTCTGGGGTTCGAAATGAC
CGACCAAGCGACGCCCAACCTGCCATCACGATGGCCGCAATAAAATATCTTTATTTTCATTACATCTGTG
TGTTGGTTTTTTGTGTGAATCGATAGCGATAAGGATCCGCGTATGGTGCACTCTCAGTACAATCTGCTCT
GATGCCGCATAGTTAAGCCAGCCCCGACACCCGCCAACACCCGCTGACGCGCCCTGACGGGCTTGTCTGC
TCCCGGCATCCGCTTACAGACAAGCTGTGACCGTCTCCGGGAGCTGCATGTGTCAGAGGTTTTCACCGTC
ATCACCGAAACGCGCGAGACGAAAGGGCCTCGTGATACGCCTATTTTTATAGGTTAATGTCATGATAATA
ATGGTTTCTTAGACGTCAGGTGGCACTTTTCGGGGAAATGTGCGCGGAACCCCTATTTGTTTATTTTTCT
AAATACATTCAAATATGTATCCGCTCATGAGACAATAACCCTGATAAATGCTTCAATAATATTGAAAAAG
GAAGAGTATGAGTATTCAACATTTCCGTGTCGCCCTTATTCCCTTTTTTGCGGCATTTTGCCTTCCTGTT
TTTGCTCACCCAGAAACGCTGGTGAAAGTAAAAGATGCTGAAGATCAGTTGGGTGCACGAGTGGGTTACA
TCGAACTGGATCTCAACAGCGGTAAGATCCTTGAGAGTTTTCGCCCCGAAGAACGTTTTCCAATGATGAG
CACTTTTAAAGTTCTGCTATGTGGCGCGGTATTATCCCGTATTGACGCCGGGCAAGAGCAACTCGGTCGC
CGCATACACTATTCTCAGAATGACTTGGTTGAGTACTCACCAGTCACAGAAAAGCATCTTACGGATGGCA
TGACAGTAAGAGAATTATGCAGTGCTGCCATAACCATGAGTGATAACACTGCGGCCAACTTACTTCTGAC
AACGATCGGAGGACCGAAGGAGCTAACCGCTTTTTTGCACAACATGGGGGATCATGTAACTCGCCTTGAT
CGTTGGGAACCGGAGCTGAATGAAGCCATACCAAACGACGAGCGTGACACCACGATGCCTGTAGCAATGG
CAACAACGTTGCGCAAACTATTAACTGGCGAACTACTTACTCTAGCTTCCCGGCAACAATTAATAGACTG
GATGGAGGCGGATAAAGTTGCAGGACCACTTCTGCGCTCGGCCCTTCCGGCTGGCTGGTTTATTGCTGAT
AAATCTGGAGCCGGTGAGCGTGGGTCTCGCGGTATCATTGCAGCACTGGGGCCAGATGGTAAGCCCTCCC
GTATCGTAGTTATCTACACGACGGGGAGTCAGGCAACTATGGATGAACGAAATAGACAGATCGCTGAGAT
AGGTGCCTCACTGATTAAGCATTGGTAACTGTCAGACCAAGTTTACTCATATATACTTTAGATTGATTTA
AAACTTCATTTTTAATTTAAAAGGATCTAGGTGAAGATCCTTTTTGATAATCTCATGACCAAAATCCCTT
AACGTGAGTTTTCGTTCCACTGAGCGTCAGACCCCGTAGAAAAGATCAAAGGATCTTCTTGAGATCCTTT
TTTTCTGCGCGTAATCTGCTGCTTGCAAACAAAAAAACCACCGCTACCAGCGGTGGTTTGTTTGCCGGAT
CAAGAGCTACCAACTCTTTTTCCGAAGGTAACTGGCTTCAGCAGAGCGCAGATACCAAATACTGTTCTTC
TAGTGTAGCCGTAGTTAGGCCACCACTTCAAGAACTCTGTAGCACCGCCTACATACCTCGCTCTGCTAAT
CCTGTTACCAGTGGCTGCTGCCAGTGGCGATAAGTCGTGTCTTACCGGGTTGGACTCAAGACGATAGTTA
CCGGATAAGGCGCAGCGGTCGGGCTGAACGGGGGGTTCGTGCACACAGCCCAGCTTGGAGCGAACGACCT
ACACCGAACTGAGATACCTACAGCGTGAGCTATGAGAAAGCGCCACGCTTCCCGAAGGGAGAAAGGCGGA
CAGGTATCCGGTAAGCGGCAGGGTCGGAACAGGAGAGCGCACGAGGGAGCTTCCAGGGGGAAACGCCTGG
TATCTTTATAGTCCTGTCGGGTTTCGCCACCTCTGACTTGAGCGTCGATTTTTGTGATGCTCGTCAGGGG
GGCGGAGCCTATGGAAAAACGCCAGCAACGCGGCCTTTTTACGGTTCCTGGCCTTTTGCTGGCCTTTTGC
TCACATGGCTCGACAGATCT
